Addgene plasmid #210035: pPB12A
Purpose: Contains cloning site for Cas12a gRNA cassette, inducible Cas12a, rtTA-T2A-puro
Depositing lab: Michael Talkowski. Publication: Parallelized engineering of mutational models using piggyBac transposon delivery of CRISPR libraries. Nuttle X, Burt ND, Currall B, Moyses-Oliveira M, Mohajeri K, Bhavsar R, Lucente D, Yadav R, Tai DJC, Gusella JF, Talkowski ME. Cell Rep Methods. 2023 Dec 5:100672. doi: 10.1016/j.crmeth.2023.100672. PubMed 38091988.
Backbone
  Vector backbone: pPB
  Vector type: Mammalian Expression, CRISPR
  Selectable markers: Puromycin
Growth in bacteria
  Bacterial resistance: Ampicillin, 100 μg/mL
  Growth temperature: 30°C
  Growth strain: NEB Stable
  Growth instructions: recommend using LB with 100 µg/mL carbenicillin
  Copy number: Unknown
Gene/Insert 1
  Gene/Insert name: Cas12a
  Species: Acidaminococcus sp. BV3L6
  Insert size (bp): 3921
  Promoter: TRE3G
  Tag / fusion protein: nucleoplasmin NLS (C terminal on backbone)
  Cloning method: Gibson Cloning
  Sequencing primers: 5′ N/A
Gene/Insert 2
  Gene/Insert name: rtta-T2A-puro
  Species: Synthetic
  Insert size (bp): 1395
  Promoter: EF-1α
  Cloning method: Gibson Cloning
  Sequencing primers: 5′ N/A
Terms and licenses: Academic/Nonprofit Terms; Industry Terms: Not Available to Industry
How to cite: pPB12A was a gift from Michael Talkowski (Addgene plasmid # 210035 ; http://n2t.net/addgene:210035 ; RRID:Addgene_210035)
