[The description below was written by a language model from this plasmid's Addgene catalogue record and pLannotate feature annotations shown in this document.]
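Description:
pPB12A is a piggyBac transposon-based mammalian expression and CRISPR vector built on the pPB backbone. It is designed to deliver a Cas12a guide RNA cassette together with a doxycycline-inducible Cas12a nuclease for stable genomic integration. In bacteria it is maintained through a high-copy ColE1/pUC-type origin and selected with the β-lactamase (ampicillin/carbenicillin) gene. An f1 origin and remnants of lac/lacZα sequence are also present in the backbone. The automated feature table does not annotate the piggyBac terminal repeats or the gRNA cloning site, so their positions cannot be given from the record. Several short hits (KanR, small t antigen, WPRE, lambda portal protein fragments) look like vestigial or stuffer sequence rather than functional parts.

The payload consists of two mammalian expression units. In the first, the TRE3G Tet-responsive promoter drives Cas12a (AsCpf1) from Acidaminococcus sp. BV3L6, fused at its C terminus to the bipartite nucleoplasmin nuclear localization signal. An HSV TK polyadenylation signal lies downstream. In the second, an EF-1α core promoter combined with an HTLV-1 LTR segment constitutively expresses the reverse tetracycline transactivator (rtTA) linked through a T2A self-cleaving peptide to puromycin N-acetyltransferase, terminated by an SV40 poly(A) signal. Puromycin therefore selects cells that carry the cassette, and those same cells produce rtTA, which activates TRE3G and switches on Cas12a only when doxycycline is supplied.

The associated work describes using piggyBac delivery of CRISPR libraries to engineer mutational models in parallel. After guide cassettes are inserted at the cloning site, this plasmid serves as the Cas12a recipient vector for that approach.
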