Features (pLannotate 1.2.2; 25 found; start..end, strand, type, name):
    501..519     +  CDS            small t antigen (fragment): SV40 (simian virus 40) small t antigen
    547..925     +  promoter       TRE3G promoter: 3rd-generation Tet-responsive promoter that can be activated by binding of Tet-On® 3G
    968..4888    +  CDS            AsCpf1: CRISPR-associated protein from Acidaminococcus sp. BV3L6 (Zetsche et al., 2015)
   4889..4936    +  CDS            nucleoplasmin NLS: bipartite nuclear localization signal from nucleoplasmin
   5051..5104    -  CDS            KanR (fragment): aminoglycoside phosphotransferase; aph(3')-Ia; confers resistance to kanamycin
   5205..5253    +  polyA_signal   HSV TK poly(A) signal: herpes simplex virus thymidine kinase polyadenylation signal (Cole and Stacy, 1985)
   5484..5695    +  promoter       EF-1α core promoter: core promoter for human elongation factor EF-1α
   5708..5976    +  LTR            5' LTR (truncated): truncated 5' long terminal repeat (LTR) from human T-cell leukemia virus (HTLV) type 1
   6010..6707    +  CDS            rtTA3 (fragment): reverse tetracycline transactivator 3 activates expression from Tet-responsive promoters in the presence of doxycycline
   6637..6747    +  CDS            VP48: 3 tandem repeats of the minimal activation domain of herpes simplex virus VP16 (Cheng et al., 2013)
   6808..7407    +  CDS            PuroR: puromycin N-acetyltransferase; pac from Streptomyces alboniger; confers resistance to puromycin
   7408..7435    +  misc_feature   WPRE (fragment): woodchuck hepatitis virus posttranscriptional regulatory element
   7440..7561    +  polyA_signal   SV40 poly(A) signal: SV40 polyadenylation signal
   7579..7671    +  ncRNA          G-CSF SLDE: Accession: RF00183 - G-CSF factor stem-loop destabilising element (SLDE)
   8374..8841    +  CDS            B (fragment): PORTL_LAMBD - Experimental evidence at protein level: Swiss-Prot protein existence level 1. Forms the portal vertex of the capsid (PubMed:6228056, PubMed:6232391). This portal plays critical roles in head assembly, genome packaging, neck/tail attachment, and genome ejection (Probable). The portal protein multimerizes as a single ring-shaped homododecamer arranged around a central channel (PubMed:6232391). Binds to the terminase subunits to form the packaging machine (PubMed:7799432). From Escherichia phage lambda (Bacteriophage lambda).
   8877..8899    -  protein_bind   lac operator (fragment): The lac repressor binds to the lac operator to inhibit transcription in E. coli. This inhibition can be relieved by adding lactose or isopropyl-β-D-thiogalactopyranoside (IPTG). lac repressor encoded by lacI
   8903..8933    -  promoter       lac promoter: promoter for the E. coli lac operon
   8948..8969    -  protein_bind   CAP binding site: CAP binding activates transcription in the presence of cAMP. E. coli catabolite activator protein
   8982..9074    -  CDS            lacI (fragment): lac repressor; lacI; The lac repressor binds to the lac operator to inhibit transcription in E. coli. This inhibition can be relieved by adding lactose or isopropyl-β-D-thiogalactopyranoside (IPTG).
   9257..9845    -  rep_origin     ori: high-copy-number ColE1/pMB1/pBR322/pUC origin of replication
  10016..10876   -  CDS            AmpR: β-lactamase; bla; confers resistance to ampicillin, carbenicillin, and related antibiotics
  10877..10981   -  promoter       AmpR promoter: bla
  11034..11462   -  rep_origin     f1 ori (sequence partly withheld): f1 bacteriophage origin of replication; arrow indicates direction of (+) strand synthesis
  11467..11622   -  CDS            lacZα (fragment): LacZα fragment of β-galactosidase; lacZ fragment
  11624..11743   +  CDS            B (fragment): PORTL_LAMBD - Experimental evidence at protein level: Swiss-Prot protein existence level 1. Forms the portal vertex of the capsid (PubMed:6228056, PubMed:6232391). This portal plays critical roles in head assembly, genome packaging, neck/tail attachment, and genome ejection (Probable). The portal protein multimerizes as a single ring-shaped homododecamer arranged around a central channel (PubMed:6232391). Binds to the terminase subunits to form the packaging machine (PubMed:7799432). From Escherichia phage lambda (Bacteriophage lambda).
>Addgene plasmid #210035 | pPB12A | addgene full sequence | sequence record 413996 | Addgene NGS Result
TTAACCCTAGAAAGATAATCATATTGTGACGTACGTTAAAGATAATCATGTGTAAAATTGACGCATGTGT
TTTATCGGTCTGTATATCGAGGTTTATTTATTAATTTGAATAGATATTAAGTTTTATTATATTTACACTT
ACATACTAATAATAAATTCAACAAACAATTTATTTATGTTTATTTATTTATTAAAAAAAACAAAAACTCA
AAATTTCTTCTATAAAGTAACAAAACTTTTATGAGGGACAGCCCCCCCCCAAAGCCCCCAGGGATGTAAT
TACGTCCCTCCCCCGCTAGGGGGCAGCAGCGAGCCGCCCGGGGCTCCGCTCCGGTCCGGCGCTCCCCCCG
CATCCCCGAGCCGGCAGCGTGCGGGGACAGCCCGGGCACGGGGAAGGTGGCACGGGATCGCTTTCCTCTG
AACGCTTCTCGCTGCTCTTTGAGCCTGCAGACACCTGGGGGGATACGGGGAAAAGGCCTCCACGGCCAGA
CTAGAGGTACCTAGGTCTTGAAAGGAGTGGGAATTGGCTCCGGTGCCCGTCAGCTCGAGTTTACTCCCTA
TCAGTGATAGAGAACGTATGAAGAGTTTACTCCCTATCAGTGATAGAGAACGTATGCAGACTTTACTCCC
TATCAGTGATAGAGAACGTATAAGGAGTTTACTCCCTATCAGTGATAGAGAACGTATGACCAGTTTACTC
CCTATCAGTGATAGAGAACGTATCTACAGTTTACTCCCTATCAGTGATAGAGAACGTATATCCAGTTTAC
TCCCTATCAGTGATAGAGAACGTATAAGCTTTAGGCGTGTACGGTGGGCGCCTATAAAAGCAGAGCTCGT
TTAGTGAACCGTCAGATCGCCTGGAGCAATTCCACAACACTTTTGTCTTATACCAACTTTCCGTACCACT
TCCTACCCTCGTAAAGGTCTAGAGCTAGCGTTTAAACTTAAGCTTGGTACCGCCACCATGACACAGTTCG
AGGGCTTTACCAACCTGTATCAGGTGAGCAAGACACTGCGGTTTGAGCTGATCCCACAGGGCAAGACCCT
GAAGCACATCCAGGAGCAGGGCTTCATCGAGGAGGACAAGGCCCGCAATGATCACTACAAGGAGCTGAAG
CCCATCATCGATCGGATCTACAAGACCTATGCCGACCAGTGCCTGCAGCTGGTGCAGCTGGATTGGGAGA
ACCTGAGCGCCGCCATCGACTCCTATAGAAAGGAGAAAACCGAGGAGACAAGGAACGCCCTGATCGAGGA
GCAGGCCACATATCGCAATGCCATCCACGACTACTTCATCGGCCGGACAGACAACCTGACCGATGCCATC
AATAAGAGACACGCCGAGATCTACAAGGGCCTGTTCAAGGCCGAGCTGTTTAATGGCAAGGTGCTGAAGC
AGCTGGGCACCGTGACCACAACCGAGCACGAGAACGCCCTGCTGCGGAGCTTCGACAAGTTTACAACCTA
CTTCTCCGGCTTTTATGAGAACAGGAAGAACGTGTTCAGCGCCGAGGATATCAGCACAGCCATCCCACAC
CGCATCGTGCAGGACAACTTCCCCAAGTTTAAGGAGAATTGTCACATCTTCACACGCCTGATCACCGCCG
TGCCCAGCCTGCGGGAGCACTTTGAGAACGTGAAGAAGGCCATCGGCATCTTCGTGAGCACCTCCATCGA
GGAGGTGTTTTCCTTCCCTTTTTATAACCAGCTGCTGACACAGACCCAGATCGACCTGTATAACCAGCTG
CTGGGAGGAATCTCTCGGGAGGCAGGCACCGAGAAGATCAAGGGCCTGAACGAGGTGCTGAATCTGGCCA
TCCAGAAGAATGATGAGACAGCCCACATCATCGCCTCCCTGCCACACAGATTCATCCCCCTGTTTAAGCA
GATCCTGTCCGATAGGAACACCCTGTCTTTCATCCTGGAGGAGTTTAAGAGCGACGAGGAAGTGATCCAG
TCCTTCTGCAAGTACAAGACACTGCTGAGAAACGAGAACGTGCTGGAGACAGCCGAGGCCCTGTTTAACG
AGCTGAACAGCATCGACCTGACACACATCTTCATCAGCCACAAGAAGCTGGAGACAATCAGCAGCGCCCT
GTGCGACCACTGGGATACACTGAGGAATGCCCTGTATGAGCGGAGAATCTCCGAGCTGACAGGCAAGATC
ACCAAGTCTGCCAAGGAGAAGGTGCAGCGCAGCCTGAAGCACGAGGATATCAACCTGCAGGAGATCATCT
CTGCCGCAGGCAAGGAGCTGAGCGAGGCCTTCAAGCAGAAAACCAGCGAGATCCTGTCCCACGCACACGC
CGCCCTGGATCAGCCACTGCCTACAACCCTGAAGAAGCAGGAGGAGAAGGAGATCCTGAAGTCTCAGCTG
GACAGCCTGCTGGGCCTGTACCACCTGCTGGACTGGTTTGCCGTGGATGAGTCCAACGAGGTGGACCCCG
AGTTCTCTGCCCGGCTGACCGGCATCAAGCTGGAGATGGAGCCTTCTCTGAGCTTCTACAACAAGGCCAG
AAATTATGCCACCAAGAAGCCCTACTCCGTGGAGAAGTTCAAGCTGAACTTTCAGATGCCTACACTGGCC
TCTGGCTGGGACGTGAATAAGGAGAAGAACAATGGCGCCATCCTGTTTGTGAAGAACGGCCTGTACTATC
TGGGCATCATGCCAAAGCAGAAGGGCAGGTATAAGGCCCTGAGCTTCGAGCCCACAGAGAAAACCAGCGA
GGGCTTTGATAAGATGTACTATGACTACTTCCCTGATGCCGCCAAGATGATCCCAAAGTGCAGCACCCAG
CTGAAGGCCGTGACAGCCCACTTTCAGACCCACACAACCCCCATCCTGCTGTCCAACAATTTCATCGAGC
CTCTGGAGATCACAAAGGAGATCTACGACCTGAACAATCCTGAGAAGGAGCCAAAGAAGTTTCAGACAGC
CTACGCCAAGAAAACCGGCGACCAGAAGGGCTACAGAGAGGCCCTGTGCAAGTGGATCGACTTCACAAGG
GATTTTCTGTCCAAGTATACCAAGACAACCTCTATCGATCTGTCTAGCCTGCGGCCATCCTCTCAGTATA
AGGACCTGGGCGAGTACTATGCCGAGCTGAATCCCCTGCTGTACCACATCAGCTTCCAGAGAATCGCCGA
GAAGGAGATCATGGATGCCGTGGAGACAGGCAAGCTGTACCTGTTCCAGATCTATAACAAGTACTTTGCC
AAGGGCCACCACGGCAAGCCTAATCTGCACACACTGTATTGGACCGGCCTGTTTTCTCCAGAGAACCTGG
CCAAGACAAGCATCAAGCTGAATGGCCAGGCCGAGCTGTTCTACCGCCCTAAGTCCAGGATGAAGAGGAT
GGCACACCGGCTGGGAGAGAAGATGCTGAACAAGAAGCTGAAGGATCAGAAAACCCCAATCCCCGACACC
CTGTACCAGGAGCTGTACGACTATGTGAATCACAGACTGTCCCACGACCTGTCTGATGAGGCCAGGGCCC
TGCTGCCCAACGTGATCACCAAGGAGGTGTCTCACGAGATCATCAAGGATAGGCGCTTTACCAGCGACAA
GTTCTTTTTCCACGTGCCTATCACACTGAACTATCAGGCCGCCAATTCCCCATCTAAGTTCAACCAGAGG
GTGAATGCCTACCTGAAGGAGCACCCCGAGACACCTATCATCGGCATCGATCGGGGCGAGAGAAACCTGA
TCTATATCACAGTGATCGACTCCACCGGCAAGATCCTGGAGCAGCGGAGCCTGAACACCATCCAGCAGTT
TGATTACCAGAAGAAGCTGGACAACAGGGAGAAGGAGAGGGTGGCAGCAAGGCAGGCCTGGTCTGTGGTG
GGCACAATCAAGGATCTGAAGCAGGGCTATCTGAGCCAGGTCATCCACGAGATCGTGGACCTGATGATCC
ACTACCAGGCCGTGGTGGTGCTGGAGAACCTGAATTTCGGCTTTAAGAGCAAGAGGACCGGCATCGCCGA
GAAGGCCGTGTACCAGCAGTTCGAGAAGATGCTGATCGATAAGCTGAATTGCCTGGTGCTGAAGGACTAT
CCAGCAGAGAAAGTGGGAGGCGTGCTGAACCCATACCAGCTGACAGACCAGTTCACCTCCTTTGCCAAGA
TGGGCACCCAGTCTGGCTTCCTGTTTTACGTGCCTGCCCCATATACATCTAAGATCGATCCCCTGACCGG
CTTCGTGGACCCCTTCGTGTGGAAAACCATCAAGAATCACGAGAGCCGCAAGCACTTCCTGGAGGGCTTC
GACTTTCTGCACTACGACGTGAAAACCGGCGACTTCATCCTGCACTTTAAGATGAACAGAAATCTGTCCT
TCCAGAGGGGCCTGCCCGGCTTTATGCCTGCATGGGATATCGTGTTCGAGAAGAACGAGACACAGTTTGA
CGCCAAGGGCACCCCTTTCATCGCCGGCAAGAGAATCGTGCCAGTGATCGAGAATCACAGATTCACCGGC
AGATACCGGGACCTGTATCCTGCCAACGAGCTGATCGCCCTGCTGGAGGAGAAGGGCATCGTGTTCAGGG
ATGGCTCCAACATCCTGCCAAAGCTGCTGGAGAATGACGATTCTCACGCCATCGACACCATGGTGGCCCT
GATCCGCAGCGTGCTGCAGATGCGGAACTCCAATGCCGCCACAGGCGAGGACTATATCAACAGCCCCGTG
CGCGATCTGAATGGCGTGTGCTTCGACTCCCGGTTTCAGAACCCAGAGTGGCCCATGGACGCCGATGCCA
ATGGCGCCTACCACATCGCCCTGAAGGGCCAGCTGCTGCTGAATCACCTGAAGGAGAGCAAGGATCTGAA
GCTGCAGAACGGCATCTCCAATCAGGACTGGCTGGCCTACATCCAGGAGCTGCGCAACAAAAGGCCGGCG
GCCACGAAAAAGGCCGGCCAGGCAAAAAAGAAAAAGTAAGAATTCGATTCGTCAGTAGGGTTGTAAAGGT
TTTTCTTTTCCTGAGAAAACAACCTTTTGTTTTCTCAGGTTTTGCTTTTTGGCCTTTCCCTAGCTTTAAA
AAAAAAAAGCAAAACTCACCGAGGCAGTTCCATAGGATGGCAAGATCCTGGTATTGGTCTGCGAAATTTG
GGTCTTCGAGAAGACCTGATTAGTAATGAGTTTAAACGGGGGAGGCTAACTGAAACACGGAAGGAGACAA
TACCGGAAGGAACCCGCGCTATGACGGCAATAAAAAGACAGAATAAAACGCACGGGTGTTGGGTCGTTTG
TTCATAAACGCGGGGTTCGGTCCCAGGGCTGGCACTCTGTCGATACCCCACCGAGACCCCATTGGGGCCA
ATACGCCCGCGTTTCTTCCTTTTCCCCACCCCACCCCCCAAGTTCGGGTGAAGGCCCAGGGCTCGCAGCC
AACGTCGGGGCGGCAGGCCCTGCCATAGCAGATCTGCGAAATCGGATCCAGCTGAATCTAAGTGGATCTG
CGATCGCTCCGGTGCCCGTCAGTGGGCAGAGCGCACATCGCCCACAGTCCCCGAGAAGTTGGGGGGAGGG
GTCGGCAATTGAACGGGTGCCTAGAGAAGGTGGCGCGGGGTAAACTGGGAAAGTGATGTCGTGTACTGGC
TCCGCCTTTTTCCCGAGGGTGGGGGAGAACCGTATATAAGTGCAGTAGTCGCCGTGAACGTTCTTTTTCG
CAACGGGTTTGCCGCCAGAACACAGCTGAAGCTTCGAGGGGCTCGCATCTCTCCTTCACGCGCCCGCCGC
CCTACCTGAGGCCGCCATCCACGCCGGTTGAGTCGCGTTCTGCCGCCTCCCGCCTGTGGTGCCTCCTGAA
CTGCGTCCGCCGTCTAGGTAAGTTTAAAGCTCAGGTCGAGACCGGGCCTTTGTCCGGCGCTCCCTTGGAG
CCTACCTAGACTCAGCCGGCTCTCCACGCTTTGCCTGACCCTGCTTGCTCAACTCTACGTCTTTGTTTCG
TTTTCTGTTCTGCGCCGTTACAGATCTAAGCTGTGACCGGCGCCTACTCTAGAGCCGCCATGTCTAGACT
GGACAAGAGCAAAGTCATAAACTCTGCTCTGGAATTACTCAATGGAGTCGGTATCGAAGGCCTGACGACA
AGGAAACTCGCTCAAAAGCTGGGAGTTGAGCAGCCTACCCTGTACTGGCACGTGAAGAACAAGCGGGCCC
TGCTCGATGCCCTGCCAATCGAGATGCTGGACAGGCATCATACCCACTCCTGCCCCCTGGAAGGCGAGTC
ATGGCAAGACTTTCTGCGGAACAACGCCAAGTCATACCGCTGTGCTCTCCTCTCACATCGCGACGGGGCT
AAAGTGCATCTCGGCACCCGCCCAACAGAGAAACAGTACGAAACCCTGGAAAATCAGCTCGCGTTCCTGT
GTCAGCAAGGCTTCTCCCTGGAGAACGCACTGTACGCTCTGTCCGCCGTGGGCCACTTTACACTGGGCTG
CGTATTGGAGGAACAGGAGCATCAAGTAGCAAAAGAGGAAAGAGAGACACCTACCACCGATTCTATGCCC
CCACTTCTGAAACAAGCAATTGAGCTGTTCGACCGGCAGGGAGCCGAACCTGCCTTCCTTTTCGGCCTGG
AACTAATCATATGTGGCCTGGAGAAACAGCTAAAGTGCGAAAGCGGCGGGCCGACCGACGCCCTTGACGA
TTTTGACTTAGACATGCTCCCAGCCGATGCCCTTGACGACTTTGACCTTGATATGCTGCCTGCTGACGCT
CTTGACGATTTTGACCTTGACATGCTCCCCGGGGAGGGCAGAGGAAGTCTACTAACATGCGGTGACGTGG
AGGAGAATCCCGGCCCTATGACCGAGTACAAGCCCACGGTGCGCCTCGCCACCCGCGACGACGTCCCCAG
GGCCGTACGCACCCTCGCCGCCGCGTTCGCCGACTACCCCGCCACGCGCCACACCGTCGACCCGGACCGC
CACATCGAGCGGGTCACCGAGCTGCAAGAACTCTTCCTCACGCGCGTCGGGCTCGACATCGGCAAGGTGT
GGGTCGCGGACGACGGCGCCGCGGTGGCGGTCTGGACCACGCCGGAGAGCGTCGAAGCGGGGGCGGTGTT
CGCCGAGATCGGCCCGCGCATGGCCGAGTTGAGCGGTTCCCGGCTGGCCGCGCAGCAACAGATGGAAGGC
CTCCTGGCGCCGCACCGGCCCAAGGAGCCCGCGTGGTTCCTGGCCACCGTCGGCGTCTCGCCCGACCACC
AGGGCAAGGGTCTGGGCAGCGCCGTCGTGCTCCCCGGAGTGGAGGCGGCCGAGCGCGCCGGGGTGCCCGC
CTTCCTGGAGACCTCCGCGCCCCGCAACCTCCCCTTCTACGAGCGGCTCGGCTTCACCGTCACCGCCGAC
GTCGAGGTGCCCGAAGGACCGCGCACCTGGTGCATGACCCGCAAGCCCGGTGCCTGAAATCAACCTCTGG
ATTACAAAATTTGTGGGTAAACTTGTTTATTGCAGCTTATAATGGTTACAAATAAAGCAATAGCATCACA
AATTTCACAAATAAAGCATTTTTTTCACTGCATTCTAGTTGTGGTTTGTCCAAACTCATCAATGTATCTT
ATCATGTCTGGAATTGACTCAAATGATGTCAATTAGTCTATCAGAAGCTCATCTGGTCTCCCTTCCGGGG
GACAAGACATCCCTGTTTAATATTTAAACAGCAGTGTTCCCAAACTGGGTTCTTATATCCCTTGCTCTGG
TCAACCAGGTTGCAGGGTTTCCTGTCCTCACAGGAACGAAGTCCCTAAAGAAACAGTGGCAGCCAGGTTT
AGCCCCGGAATTGACTGGATTCCTTTTTTAGGGCCGCGGCCCATTGGTATGGCTTTTTCCCCGTATCCCC
CCAGGTGTCTGCAGGCTCAAAGAGCAGCGAGAAGCGTTCAGAGGAAAGCGATCCCGTGCCACCTTCCCCG
TGCCCGGGCTGTCCCCGCACGCTGCCGGCTCGGGGATGCGGGGGGAGCGCCGGACCGGAGCGGAGCCCCG
GGCGGCTCGCTGCTGCCCCCTAGCGGGGGAGGGACGTAATTACATCCCTGGGGGCTTTGGGGGGGGGCTG
TCCCTGATATCTATAACAAGAAAATATATATATAATAAGTTATCACGTAAGTAGAACATGAAATAACAAT
ATAATTATCGTATGAGTTAAATCTTAAAAGTCACGTAAAAGATAATCATGCGTCATTTTGACTCACGCGG
TCGTTATAGTTCAAAATCAGTGACACTTACCGCATTGACAAGCACGCCTCACGGGAGCTCCAAGCGGCGA
CTGAGATGTCCTAAATGCACAGCGACGGATTCGCGCTATTTAGAAAGAGAGAGCAATATTTCAAGAATGC
ATGCGTCAATTTTACGCAGACTATCTTTCTAGGGTTAATCTAGCTGCATCAGGATCATATCGTCGGGTCT
TTTTTCCGGCTCAGTCATCGCCCAAGCTGGCGCTATCTGGGCATCGGGGAGGAAGAAGCCCGTGCCTTTT
CCCGCGAGGTTGAAGCGGCATGGAAAGAGTTTGCCGAGGATGACTGCTGCTGCATTGACGTTGAGCGAAA
ACGCACGTTTACCATGATGATTCGGGAAGGTGTGGCCATGCACGCCTTTAACGGTGAACTGTTCGTTCAG
GCCACCTGGGATACCAGTTCGTCGCGGCTTTTCCGGACACAGTTCCGGATGGTCAGCCCGAAGCGCATCA
GCAACCCGAACAATACCGGCGACAGCCGGAACTGCCGTGCCGGTGTGCAGATTAATGACAGCGGTGCGGC
GCTGGGATATTACGTCAGCGAGGACGGGTATCCTGGCTGGATGCCGCAGAAATGGACATGGATACCCCGT
GAGTTACCCGGCGGGCGCGCTTGGCGTAATCATGGTCATAGCTGTTTCCTGTGTGAAATTGTTATCCGCT
CACAATTCCACACAACATACGAGCCGGAAGCATAAAGTGTAAAGCCTGGGGTGCCTAATGAGTGAGCTAA
CTCACATTAATTGCGTTGCGCTCACTGCCCGCTTTCCAGTCGGGAAACCTGTCGTGCCAGCTGCATTAAT
GAATCGGCCAACGCGCGGGGAGAGGCGGTTTGCGTATTGGGCGCTCTTCCGCTTCCTCGCTCACTGACTC
GCTGCGCTCGGTCGTTCGGCTGCGGCGAGCGGTATCAGCTCACTCAAAGGCGGTAATACGGTTATCCACA
GAATCAGGGGATAACGCAGGAAAGAACATGTGAGCAAAAGGCCAGCAAAAGGCCAGGAACCGTAAAAAGG
CCGCGTTGCTGGCGTTTTTCCATAGGCTCCGCCCCCCTGACGAGCATCACAAAAATCGACGCTCAAGTCA
GAGGTGGCGAAACCCGACAGGACTATAAAGATACCAGGCGTTTCCCCCTGGAAGCTCCCTCGTGCGCTCT
CCTGTTCCGACCCTGCCGCTTACCGGATACCTGTCCGCCTTTCTCCCTTCGGGAAGCGTGGCGCTTTCTC
ATAGCTCACGCTGTAGGTATCTCAGTTCGGTGTAGGTCGTTCGCTCCAAGCTGGGCTGTGTGCACGAACC
CCCCGTTCAGCCCGACCGCTGCGCCTTATCCGGTAACTATCGTCTTGAGTCCAACCCGGTAAGACACGAC
TTATCGCCACTGGCAGCAGCCACTGGTAACAGGATTAGCAGAGCGAGGTATGTAGGCGGTGCTACAGAGT
TCTTGAAGTGGTGGCCTAACTACGGCTACACTAGAAGAACAGTATTTGGTATCTGCGCTCTGCTGAAGCC
AGTTACCTTCGGAAAAAGAGTTGGTAGCTCTTGATCCGGCAAACAAACCACCGCTGGTAGCGGTGGTTTT
TTTGTTTGCAAGCAGCAGATTACGCGCAGAAAAAAAGGATCTCAAGAAGATCCTTTGATCTTTTCTACGG
GGTCTGACGCTCAGTGGAACGAAAACTCACGTTAAGGGATTTTGGTCATGAGATTATCAAAAAGGATCTT
CACCTAGATCCTTTTAAATTAAAAATGAAGTTTTAAATCAATCTAAAGTATATATGAGTAAACTTGGTCT
GACAGTTACCAATGCTTAATCAGTGAGGCACCTATCTCAGCGATCTGTCTATTTCGTTCATCCATAGTTG
CCTGACTCCCCGTCGTGTAGATAACTACGATACGGGAGGGCTTACCATCTGGCCCCAGTGCTGCAATGAT
ACCGCGAGACCCACGCTCACCGGCTCCAGATTTATCAGCAATAAACCAGCCAGCCGGAAGGGCCGAGCGC
AGAAGTGGTCCTGCAACTTTATCCGCCTCCATCCAGTCTATTAATTGTTGCCGGGAAGCTAGAGTAAGTA
GTTCGCCAGTTAATAGTTTGCGCAACGTTGTTGCCATTGCTACAGGCATCGTGGTGTCACGCTCGTCGTT
TGGTATGGCTTCATTCAGCTCCGGTTCCCAACGATCAAGGCGAGTTACATGATCCCCCATGTTGTGCAAA
AAAGCGGTTAGCTCCTTCGGTCCTCCGATCGTTGTCAGAAGTAAGTTGGCCGCAGTGTTATCACTCATGG
TTATGGCAGCACTGCATAATTCTCTTACTGTCATGCCATCCGTAAGATGCTTTTCTGTGACTGGTGAGTA
CTCAACCAAGTCATTCTGAGAATAGTGTATGCGGCGACCGAGTTGCTCTTGCCCGGCGTCAATACGGGAT
AATACCGCGCCACATAGCAGAACTTTAAAAGTGCTCATCATTGGAAAACGTTCTTCGGGGCGAAAACTCT
CAAGGATCTTACCGCTGTTGAGATCCAGTTCGATGTAACCCACTCGTGCACCCAACTGATCTTCAGCATC
TTTTACTTTCACCAGCGTTTCTGGGTGAGCAAAAACAGGAAGGCAAAATGCCGCAAAAAAGGGAATAAGG
GCGACACGGAAATGTTGAATACTCATACTCTTCCTTTTTCAATATTATTGAAGCATTTATCAGGGTTATT
GTCTCATGAGCGGATACATATTTGAATGTATTTAGAAAAATAAACAAATAGGGGTTCCGCGCACATTTCC
CCGAAAAGTGCCACCTAAATTGTAAGCGTTAATATTTTGTTAAAATTCGCGTTAAATTTTTGTTAAATCA
GCTCATTTTTTAACCAATAGGCCGAAATCGGCAAAATCCCTTATAAATCAAAAGAATAGACCGAGATAGG
GT
[37 nt withheld, positions 11133-11169]
AAAGAACGTGGACTCCAACGTCAAAGG
[49 nt withheld, positions 11197-11245]
T
[91 nt withheld, positions 11247-11337]
G
[124 nt withheld, positions 11339-11462]
CCCATTCGCCATTCAGGCTGCGCAACTGTTGGGAAGGGCGATCGGTGCGGGCCTCTTCGCTATTACGCCA
GCTGGCGAAAGGGGGATGTGCTGCAAGGCGATTAAGTTGGGTAACGCCAGGGTTTTCCCAGTCACGACGT
TGTAAAACGACGGCCAGTGAGCGCGCCTCGTTCATTCACGTTTTTGAACCCGTGGAGGACGGGCAGACTC
GCGGTGCAAATGTGTTTTACAGCGTGATGGAGCAGATGAAGATGCTCGACACGCTGCAGAACACGCAGCT
AGA
